>Addgene plasmid #233938 | pHRSV_CHARMS-TIR-5xT6BMs | addgene full sequence | sequence record 469206 | Addgene NGS Result
GCAGGCAGAAGTATGCAAAGCATGCATCTCAATTAGTCAGCAACCATAGTCCCGCCCCTAACTCCGCCCA
TCCCGCCCCTAACTCCGCCCAGTTCCGCCCATTCTCCGCCCCATGGCTGACTAATTTTTTTTATTTATGC
AGAGGCCGAGGCCGCCTCTGCCTCTGAGCTATTCCAGAAGTAGTGAGGAGGCTTTTTTGGAGGCCTAGGC
TACGCGTGCCACCATGCCACAAACAAAGGAACTGGGAGGCATCACCACCCTTGATGACCCCCTAGGACAA
ACGCCGGAACTTTTCGATGCCTTTATCTGCTACTGCCCCAACGATATCGAGTTTGTGCAGGAGATGATCC
GGCAACTAGAACAGACAGACTATCGGCTTAAGTTGTGTGTGTCCGACCGTGACGTCCTGCCGGGCACCTG
TGTCTGGTCCATTGCCAGCGAGCTAATTGAGAAAAGGTGTCGCCGCATGGTGGTGGTTGTTTCTGACGAT
TATCTACAGAGCAAGGAATGTGACTTCCAGACCAAGTTTGCACTCAGCCTGTCTCCAGGTGTCCAACAGA
AGCGACTGATTCCTATTAAATACAAGGCGATGAAGAAGGACTTTCCCAGTATCCTGCGGTTCATCACTAT
ATGCGACTATACCAACCCTTGCACCAAGTCCTGGTTCTGGACCCGCCTTGCCAAGGCTTTGTCCCTGCCC
GGAGGTAGTGGCGGGTCCCCTCCTTCTCCCCAAGAAAACTCCTATGTCAGCTCCACTGGTAGGGCTCACT
CCGGAGCCGCACCATGGCAGCCACTCGCTGCACCATCAGGTGCTTCAGCCCAGGCCGCAGAGCAACTGCA
ACGGGGACCCAACCAGCCAGTCGAGTCCGACGAAAGTCTTGGAGGGCTGAGCGCTGCTCTGCGGTCCTGG
CACCTTACACCAAGTTGTCCCCTTGATCCTGCTCCTCTGCGGGAGGCTGGGTGCCCCCAAGGTGACACAG
CAGGGGAATCCTCATGGGGTTCAGGACCTGGGAGCCGGCCAACCGCTGTTGAAGGCCTGGCTTTGGGCTC
CTCTGCATCATCATCATCAGAACCTCCCCAGATTATCATCAATCCAGCTCGCCAGAAAATGGTTCAGAAA
TTGGCTTTGTATGAGGATGGTGCCCTGGATTCCTTGCAATTGCTGTCATCTTCTTCTCTTCCCGGACTTG
GACTTGAACAAGACAGACAAGGTCCAGAGGAGTCCGACGAGTTCCAGGGTGGCAGTCCTAAGCAGGAACC
TCAAGAAATCGACTTCGGTGGGGGCTCAGGTGGAACTGGGTCAGGTGGCGGTTCTGGAGGTCCAAAACAA
GAACCACAGGAGATAGACTTTAGCGGAGGTTCCGGGGGTACTGGGGGTAGTGGAGGAAGTGTGAGCAAGG
GCGAGGAGCTGTTCACCGGGGTGGTGCCCATCCTGGTCGAGCTGGACGGCGACGTAAACGGCCACAAGTT
CAGCGTGTCCGGCGAGGGCGAGGGCGATGCCACCTACGGCAAGCTGACCCTGAAGTTCATCTGCACCACC
GGCAAGCTGCCCGTGCCCTGGCCCACCCTCGTGACCACCCTGACCTACGGCGTGCAGTGCTTCAGCCGCT
ACCCCGACCACATGAAGCAGCACGACTTCTTCAAGTCCGCCATGCCCGAAGGCTACGTCCAGGAGCGCAC
CATCTTCTTCAAGGACGACGGCAACTACAAGACCCGCGCCGAGGTGAAGTTCGAGGGCGACACCCTGGTG
AACCGCATCGAGCTGAAGGGCATCGACTTCAAGGAGGACGGCAACATCCTGGGGCACAAGCTGGAGTACA
ACTACAACAGCCACAACGTCTATATCATGGCCGACAAGCAGAAGAACGGCATCAAGGTGAACTTCAAGAT
CCGCCACAACATCGAGGACGGCAGCGTGCAGCTCGCCGACCACTACCAGCAGAACACCCCCATCGGCGAC
GGCCCCGTGCTGCTGCCCGACAACCACTACCTGAGCACCCAGTCCAAGCTGAGCAAAGACCCCAACGAGA
AGCGCGATCACATGGTCCTGCTGGAGTTCGTGACCGCCGCCGGGATCACTCTCGGCATGGACGAGCTGTA
CAAGTAAAGCGGCCGCGACTCTAGAGTCGACCTGCAGGCATGCAAGCTTGATATCAAGCTTATCGATAAT
CAACCTCTGGATTACAAAATTTGTGAAAGATTGACTGGTATTCTTAACTATGTTGCTCCTTTTACGCTAT
GTGGATACGCTGCTTTAATGCCTTTGTATCATGCTATTGCTTCCCGTATGGCTTTCATTTTCTCCTCCTT
GTATAAATCCTGGTTGCTGTCTCTTTATGAGGAGTTGTGGCCCGTTGTCAGGCAACGTGGCGTGGTGTGC
ACTGTGTTTGCTGACGCAACCCCCACTGGTTGGGGCATTGCCACCACCTGTCAGCTCCTTTCCGGGACTT
TCGCTTTCCCCCTCCCTATTGCCACGGCGGAACTCATCGCCGCCTGCCTTGCCCGCTGCTGGACAGGGGC
TCGGCTGTTGGGCACTGACAATTCCGTGGTGTTGTCGGGGAAATCATCGTCCTTTCCTTGGCTGCTCGCC
TGTGTTGCCACCTGGATTCTGCGCGGGACGTCCTTCTGCTACGTCCCTTCGGCCCTCAATCCAGCGGACC
TTCCTTCCCGCGGCCTGCTGCCGGCTCTGCGGCCTCTTCCGCGTCTTCGCCTTCGCCCTCAGACGAGTCG
GATCTCCCTTTGGGCCGCCTCCCCGCATCGATACCGTCGACCTCGAGGGAATTAATTCGAGCTCGGTACC
TTTAAGACCAATGACTTACAAGGCAGCTGTAGATCTTAGCCACTTTTTAAAAGAAAAGGGGGGACTGGAA
GGGCTAATTCACTCCCAACGAAGACAAGATCTGCTTTTTGCTTGTACTGGGTCTCTCTGGTTAGACCAGA
TCTGAGCCTGGGAGCTCTCTGGCTAACTAGGGAACCCACTGCTTAAGCCTCAATAAAGCTTGCCTTGAGT
GCTTCAAGTAGTGTGTGCCCGTCTGTTGTGTGACTCTGGTAACTAGAGATCCCTCAGACCCTTTTAGTCA
GTGTGGAAAATCTCTAGCAGCATCTAGAATTAATTCCGTGTATTCTATAGTGTCACCTAAATCGTATGTG
TATGATACATAAGGTTATGTATTAATTGTAGCCGCGTTCTAACGACAATATGTACAAGCCTAATTGTGTA
GCATCTGGCTTACTGAAGCAGACCCTATCATCTCTCTCGTAAACTGCCGTCAGAGTCGGTTTGGTTGGAC
GAACCTTCTGAGTTTCTGGTAACGCCGTCCCGCACCCGGAAATGGTCAGCGAACCAATCAGCAGGGTCAT
CGCTAGCCAGATCCTCTACGCCGGACGCATCGTGGCCGGCATCACCGGCGCCACAGGTGCGGTTGCTGGC
GCCTATATCGCCGACATCACCGATGGGGAAGATCGGGCTCGCCACTTCGGGCTCATGAGCGCTTGTTTCG
GCGTGGGTATGGTGGCAGGCCCCGTGGCCGGGGGACTGTTGGGCGCCATCTCCTTGCATGCACCATTCCT
TGCGGCGGCGGTGCTCAACGGCCTCAACCTACTACTGGGCTGCTTCCTAATGCAGGAGTCGCATAAGGGA
GAGCGTCGAATGGTGCACTCTCAGTACAATCTGCTCTGATGCCGCATAGTTAAGCCAGCCCCGACACCCG
CCAACACCCGCTGACGCGCCCTGACGGGCTTGTCTGCTCCCGGCATCCGCTTACAGACAAGCTGTGACCG
TCTCCGGGAGCTGCATGTGTCAGAGGTTTTCACCGTCATCACCGAAACGCGCGAGACGAAAGGGCCTCGT
GATACGCCTATTTTTATAGGTTAATGTCATGATAATAATGGTTTCTTAGACGTCAGGTGGCACTTTTCGG
GGAAATGTGCGCGGAACCCCTATTTGTTTATTTTTCTAAATACATTCAAATATGTATCCGCTCATGAGAC
AATAACCCTGATAAATGCTTCAATAATATTGAAAAAGGAAGAGTATGAGTATTCAACATTTCCGTGTCGC
CCTTATTCCCTTTTTTGCGGCATTTTGCCTTCCTGTTTTTGCTCACCCAGAAACGCTGGTGAAAGTAAAA
GATGCTGAAGATCAGTTGGGTGCACGAGTGGGTTACATCGAACTGGATCTCAACAGCGGTAAGATCCTTG
AGAGTTTTCGCCCCGAAGAACGTTTTCCAATGATGAGCACTTTTAAAGTTCTGCTATGTGGCGCGGTATT
ATCCCGTATTGACGCCGGGCAAGAGCAACTCGGTCGCCGCATACACTATTCTCAGAATGACTTGGTTGAG
TACTCACCAGTCACAGAAAAGCATCTTACGGATGGCATGACAGTAAGAGAATTATGCAGTGCTGCCATAA
CCATGAGTGATAACACTGCGGCCAACTTACTTCTGACAACGATCGGAGGACCGAAGGAGCTAACCGCTTT
TTTGCACAACATGGGGGATCATGTAACTCGCCTTGATCGTTGGGAACCGGAGCTGAATGAAGCCATACCA
AACGACGAGCGTGACACCACGATGCCTGTAGCAATGGCAACAACGTTGCGCAAACTATTAACTGGCGAAC
TACTTACTCTAGCTTCCCGGCAACAATTAATAGACTGGATGGAGGCGGATAAAGTTGCAGGACCACTTCT
GCGCTCGGCCCTTCCGGCTGGCTGGTTTATTGCTGATAAATCTGGAGCCGGTGAGCGTGGGTCTCGCGGT
ATCATTGCAGCACTGGGGCCAGATGGTAAGCCCTCCCGTATCGTAGTTATCTACACGACGGGGAGTCAGG
CAACTATGGATGAACGAAATAGACAGATCGCTGAGATAGGTGCCTCACTGATTAAGCATTGGTAACTGTC
AGACCAAGTTTACTCATATATACTTTAGATTGATTTAAAACTTCATTTTTAATTTAAAAGGATCTAGGTG
AAGATCCTTTTTGATAATCTCATGACCAAAATCCCTTAACGTGAGTTTTCGTTCCACTGAGCGTCAGACC
CCGTAGAAAAGATCAAAGGATCTTCTTGAGATCCTTTTTTTCTGCGCGTAATCTGCTGCTTGCAAACAAA
AAAACCACCGCTACCAGCGGTGGTTTGTTTGCCGGATCAAGAGCTACCAACTCTTTTTCCGAAGGTAACT
GGCTTCAGCAGAGCGCAGATACCAAATACTGTTCTTCTAGTGTAGCCGTAGTTAGGCCACCACTTCAAGA
ACTCTGTAGCACCGCCTACATACCTCGCTCTGCTAATCCTGTTACCAGTGGCTGCTGCCAGTGGCGATAA
GTCGTGTCTTACCGGGTTGGACTCAAGACGATAGTTACCGGATAAGGCGCAGCGGTCGGGCTGAACGGGG
GGTTCGTGCACACAGCCCAGCTTGGAGCGAACGACCTACACCGAACTGAGATACCTACAGCGTGAGCTAT
GAGAAAGCGCCACGCTTCCCGAAGGGAGAAAGGCGGACAGGTATCCGGTAAGCGGCAGGGTCGGAACAGG
AGAGCGCACGAGGGAGCTTCCAGGGGGAAACGCCTGGTATCTTTATAGTCCTGTCGGGTTTCGCCACCTC
TGACTTGAGCGTCGATTTTTGTGATGCTCGTCAGGGGGGCGGAGCCTATGGAAAAACGCCAGCAACGCGG
CCTTTTTACGGTTCCTGGCCTTTTGCTGGCCTTTTGCTCACATGTTCTTTCCTGCGTTATCCCCTGATTC
TGTGGATAACCGTATTACCGCCTTTGAGTGAGCTGATACCGCTCGCCGCAGCCGAACGACCGAGCGCAGC
GAGTCAGTGAGCGAGGAAGCGGAAGAGCGCCCAATACGCAAACCGCCTCTCCCCGCGCGTTGGCCGATTC
ATTAATGCAGCTGTGGAATGTGTGTCAGTTAGGGTGTGGAAAGTCCCCAGGCTCCCCAGCAGGCAGAAGT
ATGCAAAGCATGCATCTCAATTAGTCAGCAACCAGGTGTGGAAAGTCCCCAGGCTCCCCAGCAGGCAGAA
GTATGCAAAGCATGCATCTCAATTAGTCAGCAACCATAGTCCCGCCCCTAACTCCGCCCATCCCGCCCCT
AACTCCGCCCAGTTCCGCCCATTCTCCGCCCCATGGCTGACTAATTTTTTTTATTTATGCAGAGGCCGAG
GCCGCCTCGGCCTCTGAGCTATTCCAGAAGTAGTGAGGAGGCTTTTTTGGAGGCCTAGGCTTTTGCAAAA
AGCTTGGACACAAGACAGGCTTGCGAGATATGTTTGAGAATACCACTTTATCCCGCGTCAGGGAGAGGCA
GTGCGTAAAAAGACGCGGACTCATGTGAAATACTGGTTTTTAGTGCGCCAGATCTCTATAATCTCGCGCA
ACCTATTTTCCCCTCGAACACTTTTTAAGCCGTAGATAAACAGGCTGGGACACTTCACATGAGCGAAAAA
TACATCGTCACCTGGGACATGTTGCAGATCCATGCACGTAAACTCGCAAGCCGACTGATGCCTTCTGAAC
AATGGAAAGGCATTATTGCCGTAAGCCGTGGCGGTCTGTACCGGGTGCGTTACTGGCGCGTGAACTGGGT
ATTCGTCATGTCGATACCGTTTGTATTTCCAGCTACGATCACGACAACCAGCGCGAGCTTAAAGTGCTGA
AACGCGCAGAAGGCGATGGCGAAGGCTTCATCGTTATTGATGACCTGGTGGATACCGGTGGTACTGCGGT
TGCGATTCGTGAAATGTATCCAAAAGCGCACTTTGTCACCATCTTCGCAAAACCGGCTGGTCGTCCGCTG
GTTGATGACTATGTTGTTGATATCCCGCAAGATACCTGGATTGAACAGCCGTGGGATATGGGCGTCGTAT
TCGTCCCGCCAATCTCCGGTCGCTAATCTTTTCAACGCCTGGCACTGCCGGGCGTTGTTCTTTTTAACTT
CAGGCGGGTTACAATAGTTTCCAGTAAGTATTCTGGAGGCTGCATCCATGACACAGGCAAACCTGAGCGA
AACCCTGTTCAAACCCCGCTTTAAACATCCTGAAACCTCGACGCTAGTCCGCCGCTTTAATCACGGCGCA
CAACCGCCTGTGCAGTCGGCCCTTGATGGTAAAACCATCCCTCACTGGTATCGCATGATTAACCGTCTGA
TGTGGATCTGGCGCGGCATTGACCCACGCGAAATCCTCGACGTCCAGGCACGTATTGTGATGAGCGATGC
CGAACGTACCGACGATGATTTATACGATACGGTGATTGGCTACCGTGGCGGCAACTGGATTTATGAGTGG
GCCCCGGATCTTTGTGAAGGAACCTTACTTCTGTGGTGTGACATAATTGGACAAACTACCTACAGAGATT
TAAAGCTCTAAGGTAAATATAAAATTTTTAAGTGTATAATGTGTTAAACTACTGATTCTAATTGTTTGTG
TATTTTAGATTCCAACCTATGGAACTGATGAATGGGAGCAGTGGTGGAATGCCTTTAATGAGGAAAACCT
GTTTTGCTCAGAAGAAATGCCATCTAGTGATGATGAGGCTACTGCTGACTCTCAACATTCTACTCCTCCA
AAAAAGAAGAGAAAGGTAGAAGACCCCAAGGACTTTCCTTCAGAATTGCTAAGTTTTTTGAGTCATGCTG
TGTTTAGTAATAGAACTCTTGCTTGCTTTGCTATTTACACCACAAAGGAAAAAGCTGCACTGCTATACAA
GAAAATTATGGAAAAATATTCTGTAACCTTTATAAGTAGGCATAACAGTTATAATCATAACATACTGTTT
TTTCTTACTCCACACAGGCATAGAGTGTCTGCTATTAATAACTATGCTCAAAAATTGTGTACCTTTAGCT
TTTTAATTTGTAAAGGGGTTAATAAGGAATATTTGATGTATAGTGCCTTGACTAGAGATCATAATCAGCC
ATACCACATTTGTAGAGGTTTTACTTGCTTTAAAAAACCTCCCACACCTCCCCCTGAACCTGAAACATAA
AATGAATGCAATTGTTGTTGTTAACTTGTTTATTGCAGCTTATAATGGTTACAAATAAAGCAATAGCATC
ACAAATTTCACAAATAAAGCATTTTTTTCACTGCATTCTAGTTGTGGTTTGTCCAAACTCATCAATGTAT
CTTATCATGTCTGGATCAACTGGATAACTCAAGCTAACCAAAATCATCCCAAACTTCCCACCCCATACCC
TATTACCACTGCCAATTACCTGTGGTTTCATTTACTCTAAACCTGTGATTCCTCTGAATTATTTTCATTT
TAAAGAAATTGTATTTGTTAAATATGTACTACAAACTTAGTAGTTGGAAGGGCTAATTCACTCCCAAAGA
AGACAAGATATCCTTGATCTGTGGATCTACCACACACAAGGCTACTTCCCTGATTAGCAGAACTACACAC
CAGGGCCAGGGGTCAGATATCCACTGACCTTTGGATGGTGCTACAAGCTAGTACCAGTTGAGCCAGATAA
GGTAGAAGAGGCCAATAAAGGAGAGAACACCAGCTTGTTACACCCTGTGAGCCTGCATGGGATGGATGAC
CCGGAGAGAGAAGTGTTAGAGTGGAGGTTTGACAGCCGCCTAGCATTTCATCACGTGGCCCGAGAGCTGC
ATCCGGAGTACTTCAAGAACTGCTGATATCGAGCTTGCTACAAGGGACTTTCCGCTGGGGACTTTCCAGG
GAGGCGTGGCCTGGGCGGGACTGGGGAGTGGCGAGCCCTCAGATCCTGCATATAAGCAGCTGCTTTTTGC
CTGTACTGGGTCTCTCTGGTTAGACCAGATCTGAGCCTGGGAGCTCTCTGGCTAACTAGGGAACCCACTG
CTTAAGCCTCAATAAAGCTTGCCTTGAGTGCTTCAAGTAGTGTGTGCCCGTCTGTTGTGTGACTCTGGTA
ACTAGAGATCCCTCAGACCCTTTTAGTCAGTGTGGAAAATCTCTAGCAGTGGCGCCCGAACAGGGACTTG
AAAGCGAAAGGGAAACCAGAGGAGCTCTCTCGACGCAGGACTCGGCTTGCTGAAGCGCGCACGGCAAGAG
GCGAGGGGCGGCGACTGGTGAGTACGCCAAAAATTTTGACTAGCGGAGGCTAGAAGGAGAGAGATGGGTG
CGAGAGCGTCAGTATTAAGCGGGGGAGAATTAGATCGCGATGGGAAAAAATTCGGTTAAGGCCAGGGGGA
AAGAAAAAATATAAATTAAAACATATAGTATGGGCAAGCAGGGAGCTAGAACGATTCGCAGTTAATCCTG
GCCTGTTAGAAACATCAGAAGGCTGTAGACAAATACTGGGACAGCTACAACCATCCCTTCAGACAGGATC
AGAAGAACTTAGATCATTATATAATACAGTAGCAACCCTCTATTGTGTGCATCAAAGGATAGAGATAAAA
GACACCAAGGAAGCTTTAGACAAGATAGAGGAAGAGCAAAACAAAAGTAAGACCACCGCACAGCAAGCGG
CCGGCCGCTGATCTTCAGACCTGGAGGAGGAGATATGAGGGACAATTGGAGAAGTGAATTATATAAATAT
AAAGTAGTAAAAATTGAACCATTAGGAGTAGCACCCACCAAGGCAAAGAGAAGAGTGGTGCAGAGAGAAA
AAAGAGCAGTGGGAATAGGAGCTTTGTTCCTTGGGTTCTTGGGAGCAGCAGGAAGCACTATGGGCGCAGC
GTCAATGACGCTGACGGTACAGGCCAGACAATTATTGTCTGGTATAGTGCAGCAGCAGAACAATTTGCTG
AGGGCTATTGAGGCGCAACAGCATCTGTTGCAACTCACAGTCTGGGGCATCAAGCAGCTCCAGGCAAGAA
TCCTGGCTGTGGAAAGATACCTAAAGGATCAACAGCTCCTGGGGATTTGGGGTTGCTCTGGAAAACTCAT
TTGCACCACTGCTGTGCCTTGGAATGCTAGTTGGAGTAATAAATCTCTGGAACAGATTTGGAATCACACG
ACCTGGATGGAGTGGGACAGAGAAATTAACAATTACACAAGCTTAATACACTCCTTAATTGAAGAATCGC
AAAACCAGCAAGAAAAGAATGAACAAGAATTATTGGAATTAGATAAATGGGCAAGTTTGTGGAATTGGTT
TAACATAACAAATTGGCTGTGGTATATAAAATTATTCATAATGATAGTAGGAGGCTTGGTAGGTTTAAGA
ATAGTTTTTGCTGTACTTTCTATAGTGAATAGAGTTAGGCAGGGATATTCACCATTATCGTTTCAGACCC
ACCTCCCAACCCCGAGGGGACCCGACAGGCCCGAAGGAATAGAAGAAGAAGGTGGAGAGAGAGACAGAGA
CAGATCCATTCGATTAGTGAACGGATCTCGACGGTATCGCCAAATGGCAGTATTCATCCACAATTTTAAA
AGAAAAGGGGGGATTGGGGGGTACAGTGCAGGGGAAAGAATAGTAGACATAATAGCAACAGACATACAAA
CTAAAGAATTACAAAAACAAATTACAAAAATTCAAAATTTTCGGGTTTATTACAGGGACAGCAGAGATCC
AGTTTGGATCGATAAGCTTGATATCGAATTCAG
Features (pLannotate 1.2.2; 35 found; start..end, strand, type, name):
      1..211     +  promoter       SV40 promoter: SV40 early promoter
    185..700     +  CDS            MYD88 (fragment): MYD88_HUMAN - Experimental evidence at protein level: Swiss-Prot protein existence level 1. Adapter protein involved in the Toll-like receptor and IL-1 receptor signaling pathway in the innate immune response (PubMed:15361868, PubMed:18292575, PubMed:33718825). Acts via IRAK1, IRAK2, IRF7 and TRAF6, leading to NF-kappa-B activation, cytokine secretion and the inflammatory response (PubMed:15361868, PubMed:24316379, PubMed:19506249). Increases IL-8 transcription (PubMed:9013863). Involved in IL-18-mediated signaling pathway. Activates IRF1 resulting in its rapid migration into the nucleus to me
    698..1237    +  CDS            IRAK1 (fragment): IRAK1_HUMAN - Also known as IRAK. Experimental evidence at protein level: Swiss-Prot protein existence level 1. Serine/threonine-protein kinase that plays a critical role in initiating innate immune response against foreign pathogens. Involved in Toll-like receptor (TLR) and IL-1R signaling pathways. Is rapidly recruited by MYD88 to the receptor-signaling complex upon TLR activation. Association with MYD88 leads to IRAK1 phosphorylation by IRAK4 and subsequent autophosphorylation and kinase activation. Phosphorylates E3 ubiquitin ligases Pellino proteins (PELI1, PELI2 and PELI3) to promote pel
   1391..2107    +  CDS            mEGFP: enhanced GFP with monomerizing A206K mutation (Zacharias et al., 2002) mammalian codon-optimized
   2119..2149    +  misc_feature   MCS (fragment): pUC18/19 multiple cloning site
   2150..2168    +  misc_feature   MCS (fragment): pBluescript multiple cloning site
   2168..2756    +  misc_feature   WPRE: woodchuck hepatitis virus posttranscriptional regulatory element
   2757..2779    +  misc_feature   MCS (fragment): pBluescript multiple cloning site
   2796..2864    +  CDS            nef (fragment): NEF_HV1Z2 - Experimental evidence at protein level: Swiss-Prot protein existence level 1. Extracellular Nef protein targets CD4(+) T-lymphocytes for apoptosis by interacting with CXCR4 surface receptors. From Human immunodeficiency virus type 1 group M subtype D (isolate Z2/CDC-Z34) (HIV-1).
   2866..3099    +  LTR            3' LTR (ΔU3): self-inactivating 3' long terminal repeat (LTR) from HIV-1
   3124..3142    -  promoter       SP6 promoter: promoter for bacteriophage SP6 RNA polymerase
   3370..3649    +  CDS            TcR (fragment): tetracycline efflux protein; tet; confers resistance to tetracycline
   3650..3698    -  misc_feature   bom (fragment): basis of mobility region from pBR322
   3800..3835    -  CDS            rop (fragment): Rop protein, which maintains plasmids at low copy number; rop
   3930..4034    +  promoter       AmpR promoter: bla
   4035..4895    +  CDS            AmpR: β-lactamase; bla; confers resistance to ampicillin, carbenicillin, and related antibiotics
   5066..5654    +  rep_origin     ori: high-copy-number ColE1/pMB1/pBR322/pUC origin of replication
   5837..5893    +  CDS            lacI (fragment): lac repressor; lacI; The lac repressor binds to the lac operator to inhibit transcription in E. coli. This inhibition can be relieved by adding lactose or isopropyl-β-D-thiogalactopyranoside (IPTG).
   5900..6229    +  promoter       SV40 promoter: SV40 enhancer and early promoter
   6429..6548    +  CDS            gpt (fragment): XGPT_ECOLI - Also known as gpp, gxu. Experimental evidence at protein level: Swiss-Prot protein existence level 1. Purine salvage pathway enzyme that catalyzes the transfer of the ribosyl-5-phosphate group from 5-phospho-alpha-D-ribose 1- diphosphate (PRPP) to the N9 position of the 6-oxopurines guanine and xanthine to form the corresponding ribonucleotides GMP (guanosine 5'- monophosphate) and XMP (xanthosine 5'-monophosphate), with the release of PPi. To a lesser extent, also acts on hypoxanthine (PubMed:9100006, PubMed:3886014). Does not ribophosphorylate adenine (PubMed:3886014). From Esch
   6548..6883    +  CDS            gpt (fragment): XGPT_ECOLI - Also known as gpp, gxu. Experimental evidence at protein level: Swiss-Prot protein existence level 1. Purine salvage pathway enzyme that catalyzes the transfer of the ribosyl-5-phosphate group from 5-phospho-alpha-D-ribose 1- diphosphate (PRPP) to the N9 position of the 6-oxopurines guanine and xanthine to form the corresponding ribonucleotides GMP (guanosine 5'- monophosphate) and XMP (xanthosine 5'-monophosphate), with the release of PPi. To a lesser extent, also acts on hypoxanthine (PubMed:9100006, PubMed:3886014). Does not ribophosphorylate adenine (PubMed:3886014). From Esch
   6978..7283    +  CDS            frsA (fragment): FRSA_ECOLI - Also known as yafA. Experimental evidence at protein level: Swiss-Prot protein existence level 1. Catalyzes the hydrolysis of esters (PubMed:15808744). Displays esterase activity toward pNP-butyrate (PubMed:15808744). May stimulate mixed-acid fermentation by acting as a fermentation/respiration switch that down-regulates respiration and up- regulates fermentation rates (PubMed:15169777). From Escherichia coli (strain K12).
   7287..7361    +  CDS            small t antigen (fragment): SV40 (simian virus 40) small t antigen
   7363..7428    +  intron         small t intron: SV40 (simian virus 40) small t antigen intron
   7558..7578    +  CDS            SV40 NLS: nuclear localization signal of SV40 (simian virus 40) large T antigen
   7897..7980    +  CDS            large T antigen (fragment): large T antigen from SV40 (simian virus 40)
   8003..8137    +  polyA_signal   SV40 poly(A) signal: SV40 polyadenylation signal
   8304..8633    +  CDS            nef (fragment): NEF_HV1BR - Experimental evidence at protein level: Swiss-Prot protein existence level 1. Extracellular Nef protein targets CD4(+) T-lymphocytes for apoptosis by interacting with CXCR4 surface receptors (PubMed:14990729). From Human immunodeficiency virus type 1 group M subtype B (isolate BRU/LAI) (HIV-1).
   8681..8938    +  LTR            5' LTR (truncated): truncated 5' long terminal repeat (LTR) from HIV-1
   8985..9110    +  misc_feature   HIV-1 Ψ: packaging signal of human immunodeficiency virus type 1
   9094..9432    +  CDS            HIV-1 gag (fragment): gag protein from human immunodeficiency virus 1; gag
   9607..9840    +  misc_feature   RRE: The Rev response element (RRE) of HIV-1 allows for Rev-dependent mRNA export from the nucleus to the cytoplasm.
  10217..10317   +  CDS            Rev (fragment): human immunodeficiency virus 1 (HIV-1) Rev protein; rev; enhances nuclear export of unspliced and incompletely spliced viral mRNAs
  10354..10471   +  misc_feature   cPPT/CTS: central polypurine tract and central termination sequence of HIV-1
  10508..10531   -  misc_feature   MCS (fragment): pBluescript multiple cloning site
