[The description below was written by a language model from this plasmid's Addgene catalogue record and pLannotate feature annotations shown in this document.]
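Description:
pHRSV_CHARMS-TIR-5xT6BMs is a lentiviral transfer plasmid for mammalian expression, built on the pHR-dSV40 backbone. It is maintained in E. coli through a high-copy ColE1/pUC-type origin and selected with ampicillin (AmpR/β-lactamase). The viral portion carries a truncated HIV-1 5' LTR, the Ψ packaging signal with an adjoining gag fragment, the Rev response element for Rev-dependent nuclear export of the genomic RNA, and the cPPT/CTS. Downstream of the expression cassette lie a WPRE, which boosts transcript stability and expression, and a self-inactivating ΔU3 3' LTR. Outside the LTRs the backbone retains remnants of older vectors, including a second SV40 promoter with gpt fragments, SV40 small t intron and poly(A) sequences, and partial TcR, rop and lacI sequences. These appear to be vestigial.

The payload is a synthetic open reading frame driven by an SV40 early promoter, which in the annotation is a short promoter without the enhancer region. It encodes a variant of the Chimeric Higher-Order Assemblies for Receptor Mediated Signaling (CHARMS) design, here CHARMS-TIR with five TRAF6 binding motifs, fused at its C terminus to monomeric EGFP (A206K) for imaging. The feature table detects a human MYD88 fragment followed directly by a human IRAK1 fragment. This suggests that a MyD88-derived portion, presumably including the TIR domain named in the construct, is joined to an IRAK1-derived region supplying the TRAF6 binding motifs, although the record does not define the exact domain boundaries. The insert was gene-synthesised and installed by Gibson assembly between MluI and NotI sites. The construct is used for transient expression or lentiviral delivery of an engineered signalling adaptor, in work reconstructing death-fold signalosomes from the bottom up to examine how polymer stability and avidity shape signalling.
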