Addgene plasmid #233938: pHRSV_CHARMS-TIR-5xT6BMs
Purpose: Mammalian expression of Chimeric Higher-Order Assemblies for Receptor Mediated Signaling (CHARMS) variant: CHARMS-TIR with 5 TRAF6 binding motifs
Depositing lab: Marcus Taylor. Depositing organization: Max Planck Institute for Infection Biology. Publication: Bottom-up reconstruction of functional death fold signalosomes reveals a requirement for polymer stability and avidity. Lichtenstein MA, Cao F, Lobnow F, Dirvanskyte P, Weyhenmeyer D, Kulesza A, Ziska E, Halfmann R, Taylor MJ. Science. 2025 Apr 25;388(6745):415-422. doi: 10.1126/science.adq3234. Epub 2025 Apr 24. PubMed 40273247.
Backbone
  Vector backbone: pHR-dSV40
  Vector type: Mammalian Expression, Lentiviral
Growth in bacteria
  Bacterial resistance: Ampicillin, 100 μg/mL
  Growth temperature: 37°C
  Growth strain: NEB Stable
  Copy number: High Copy
Gene/Insert
  Gene/Insert name: CHARMS-TIR-5xT6BMs
  Species: Synthetic
  Promoter: SV40
  Tag / fusion protein: mEGFP (C terminal on insert)
  Cloning method: Gene Synthesis
Terms and licenses: Academic/Nonprofit Terms; Industry Terms: Not Available to Industry
Depositor comments: Created by Gibson assembly using MluI (5') and NotI (3') sites. Please visit https://doi.org/10.1101/2024.05.08.593169 for bioRxiv preprint.
How to cite: pHRSV_CHARMS-TIR-5xT6BMs was a gift from Marcus Taylor (Addgene plasmid # 233938 ; http://n2t.net/addgene:233938 ; RRID:Addgene_233938)
