>Addgene plasmid #233938 | pHRSV_CHARMS-TIR-5xT6BMs | depositor partial sequence | sequence record 460106 | CHARMS-TIR-5xT6BMs insert
ATGCCACAAACAAAGGAACTGGGAGGCATCACCACCCTTGATGACCCCCTAGGACAAACGCCGGAACTTT
TCGATGCCTTTATCTGCTACTGCCCCAACGATATCGAGTTTGTGCAGGAGATGATCCGGCAACTAGAACA
GACAGACTATCGGCTTAAGTTGTGTGTGTCCGACCGTGACGTCCTGCCGGGCACCTGTGTCTGGTCCATT
GCCAGCGAGCTAATTGAGAAAAGGTGTCGCCGCATGGTGGTGGTTGTTTCTGACGATTATCTACAGAGCA
AGGAATGTGACTTCCAGACCAAGTTTGCACTCAGCCTGTCTCCAGGTGTCCAACAGAAGCGACTGATTCC
TATTAAATACAAGGCGATGAAGAAGGACTTTCCCAGTATCCTGCGGTTCATCACTATATGCGACTATACC
AACCCTTGCACCAAGTCCTGGTTCTGGACCCGCCTTGCCAAGGCTTTGTCCCTGCCCGGAGGTAGTGGCG
GGTCCCCTCCTTCTCCCCAAGAAAACTCCTATGTCAGCTCCACTGGTAGGGCTCACTCCGGAGCCGCACC
ATGGCAGCCACTCGCTGCACCATCAGGTGCTTCAGCCCAGGCCGCAGAGCAACTGCAACGGGGACCCAAC
CAGCCAGTCGAGTCCGACGAAAGTCTTGGAGGGCTGAGCGCTGCTCTGCGGTCCTGGCACCTTACACCAA
GTTGTCCCCTTGATCCTGCTCCTCTGCGGGAGGCTGGGTGCCCCCAAGGTGACACAGCAGGGGAATCCTC
ATGGGGTTCAGGACCTGGGAGCCGGCCAACCGCTGTTGAAGGCCTGGCTTTGGGCTCCTCTGCATCATCA
TCATCAGAACCTCCCCAGATTATCATCAATCCAGCTCGCCAGAAAATGGTTCAGAAATTGGCTTTGTATG
AGGATGGTGCCCTGGATTCCTTGCAATTGCTGTCATCTTCTTCTCTTCCCGGACTTGGACTTGAACAAGA
CAGACAAGGTCCAGAGGAGTCCGACGAGTTCCAGGGTGGCAGTCCTAAGCAGGAACCTCAAGAAATCGAC
TTCGGTGGGGGCTCAGGTGGAACTGGGTCAGGTGGCGGTTCTGGAGGTCCAAAACAAGAACCACAGGAGA
TAGACTTTAGCGGAGGTTCCGGGGGTACTGGGGGTAGTGGAGGAAGTGTGAGCAAGGGCGAGGAGCTGTT
CACCGGGGTGGTGCCCATCCTGGTCGAGCTGGACGGCGACGTAAACGGCCACAAGTTCAGCGTGTCCGGC
GAGGGCGAGGGCGATGCCACCTACGGCAAGCTGACCCTGAAGTTCATCTGCACCACCGGCAAGCTGCCCG
TGCCCTGGCCCACCCTCGTGACCACCCTGACCTACGGCGTGCAGTGCTTCAGCCGCTACCCCGACCACAT
GAAGCAGCACGACTTCTTCAAGTCCGCCATGCCCGAAGGCTACGTCCAGGAGCGCACCATCTTCTTCAAG
GACGACGGCAACTACAAGACCCGCGCCGAGGTGAAGTTCGAGGGCGACACCCTGGTGAACCGCATCGAGC
TGAAGGGCATCGACTTCAAGGAGGACGGCAACATCCTGGGGCACAAGCTGGAGTACAACTACAACAGCCA
CAACGTCTATATCATGGCCGACAAGCAGAAGAACGGCATCAAGGTGAACTTCAAGATCCGCCACAACATC
GAGGACGGCAGCGTGCAGCTCGCCGACCACTACCAGCAGAACACCCCCATCGGCGACGGCCCCGTGCTGC
TGCCCGACAACCACTACCTGAGCACCCAGTCCAAGCTGAGCAAAGACCCCAACGAGAAGCGCGATCACAT
GGTCCTGCTGGAGTTCGTGACCGCCGCCGGGATCACTCTCGGCATGGACGAGCTGTACAAGTAA
